Addgene plasmid #39852: pCyclinB1(L45A,R42A)-mCherry (1963)
Depositing lab: Jonathon Pines. Depositing organization: University of Cambridge. Publication: Activation of cyclin B1-Cdk1 synchronizes events in the nucleus and the cytoplasm at mitosis. Gavet O, Pines J. J Cell Biol. 2010 Apr 19;189(2):247-59. 10.1083/jcb.200909144 PubMed 20404109.
Backbone
  Vector backbone: pmCherry-N1
  Vector type: Mammalian Expression
  Selectable markers: Neomycin (select with G418)
Growth in bacteria
  Bacterial resistance: Kanamycin, 50 μg/mL
  Growth temperature: 37°C
  Growth strain: DH5alpha
  Copy number: Unknown
Gene/Insert
  Gene/Insert name: CyclinB1
  Species: H. sapiens (human)
  Mutation: L45A and R42A
  Entrez Gene: CCNB1 (a.k.a. CCNB)
  Tag / fusion protein: mCherry (C terminal on backbone)
  Cloning method: Restriction Enzyme; 5′ cloning site NA (unknown if destroyed); 3′ cloning site NA (unknown if destroyed)
  Sequencing primers: 5′ CMV fwd; 3′ mCherry Rev
Terms and licenses: Academic/Nonprofit Terms; Industry Terms: Not Available to Industry
How to cite: pCyclinB1(L45A,R42A)-mCherry (1963) was a gift from Jonathon Pines (Addgene plasmid # 39852 ; http://n2t.net/addgene:39852 ; RRID:Addgene_39852)
