[The description below was written by a language model from this plasmid's Addgene catalogue record.]
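Description:
pCyclinB1(L45A,R42A)-mCherry is a mammalian expression plasmid built on the pmCherry-N1 backbone, encoding human cyclin B1 (CCNB1) fused at its C terminus to the red fluorescent protein mCherry supplied by the backbone. It is propagated in E. coli under kanamycin selection, and it carries a neomycin resistance marker that allows G418 selection of stably transfected mammalian cells. The record does not explicitly name the promoter, but the listed CMV forward sequencing primer fits the CMV immediate-early promoter that normally drives expression in N1-series vectors. No feature table is provided, the cloning sites used for the insert are not recorded, and the copy number is given as unknown.

The insert carries two alanine substitutions, R42A and L45A. In general knowledge of cyclin B1, these positions fall within the N-terminal destruction box (D-box), the motif recognised by the anaphase-promoting complex/cyclosome. Mutating the conserved arginine and leucine is a standard way to impair ubiquitin-mediated degradation of the protein at the metaphase-to-anaphase transition. The record itself does not state the purpose of the mutations, so this interpretation rests on that background rather than on the catalogue fields.

The mCherry fusion allows the level and subcellular localisation of cyclin B1 to be followed in living cells by fluorescence microscopy. The associated publication concerns how activation of cyclin B1-Cdk1 coordinates nuclear and cytoplasmic events at mitotic entry. This suggests the construct was used for live-cell imaging of cyclin B1 behaviour during mitosis, probably as a variant to compare with wild-type cyclin B1.
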