>Addgene plasmid #39852 | pCyclinB1(L45A,R42A)-mCherry (1963) | addgene partial sequence | sequence record 52020 | CMV-F 5'-CGCAAATGGGCGGTAGGCGTG-3'
CCGTCAGATCCGCTAGCGCTACCGGACTCAGATCTCGAGCTCAAGCTTGGAATGGCGCTCCGAGTCACCA
GGAACTCGAAAATTAATGCTGAAAATAAGGCGAAGATCAACATGGCAGGCGCAAAGCGCGTTCCTACGGC
CCCTGCTGCAACCTCCAAGCCCGGACTGAGGCCAGCAACAGCTGCTGGGGACATTGGTAACAAAGTCAGT
GAACAACTGCAGGCCAAAATGCCTATGAAGAAGGAAGCAAAACCTTCAGCTACTGGAAAAGTCATTGATA
AAAAACTACCAAAACCTCTTGAAAAGGTACCTATGCTGGTGCCAGTGCCAGTGTCTGAGCCAGTGCCAGA
GCCAGAACCTGAGCCAGAACCTGAGCCTGTTAAAGAAGAAAAACTTTCGCCTGAGCCTATTTTGGTTGAT
ACTGCCTCTCCAAGCCCAATGGAAACATCTGGATGTGCCCCTGCAGAAGAAGACCTGTGTCAGGCTTTCT
CTGATGTAATTCTTGCAGTAAATGATGTGGATGCAGAAGATGGAGCTGATCCAAACCTTTGTAGTGAATA
TGTGAAAGATATTTATGCTTATCTGAGACAACTTGAGGAAGAGCAAGCAGTCAGACCAAAATACCTACTG
GGTCGGGAAGTCACTGGAAACATGAGAGCCATCCTAATTGACTGGCTAGTACAGGTTCAAATGAAATTCA
GGTTGTTGCAGGAGACCATGTACATGACTGTCTCCATTATTGATCGGTTCATGCAGAATAATTGTGTGCC
CAAGAAGATGCTGCAGCTGGTTGGTGTCACTGCCATGTTTATTGCAAGCAAATATG
