>Addgene plasmid #39852 | pCyclinB1(L45A,R42A)-mCherry (1963) | addgene partial sequence | sequence record 52021 | mCherry-R 5'-TTGGTCACCTTCAGCTTGG-3'
CGGCCTCGCCCTCGCCCTCGATCTCGAACTCGTGGCCGTTCACGGAGCCCTCCATGTGCACCTTGAAGCG
CATGAACTCCTTGATGATGGCCATGTTATCCTCCTCGCCCTTGCTCACCATGGTGGCGACCGGTGGATCC
TCTAGAACCTTTGCCACAGCCTTGGCTAAATCTTGAACTAGTGCAGAATTCAGCTGTGGTAGAGTGCTGA
TCTTAGCATGCTTCGATGTGGCATACTTGTTCTTGACAGTCATGTGCTTTGTAAGTCCTTGATTTACCAT
GACTACATTCTTAGCCAGGTGCTGCA
